Addgene plasmid #46687: pcDNA3.2 mir-1-1 reporter mir28-wt
Depositing lab: David Bartel. Depositing organization: Whitehead Institute for Biomedical Research. Publication: Beyond Secondary Structure: Primary-Sequence Determinants License Pri-miRNA Hairpins for Processing. Auyeung VC, Ulitsky I, McGeary SE, Bartel DP. Cell. 2013 Feb 14;152(4):844-58. doi: 10.1016/j.cell.2013.01.031. PubMed 23415231.
Backbone
  Vector backbone: pcDNA3.2 V5-DEST mir-1-1 reporter
  Backbone manufacturer: Bartel lab (Addgene plasmid# 46646)
  Backbone size w/o insert (bp): 8038
  Vector type: Mammalian Expression, RNAi
  Selectable markers: Neomycin (select with G418)
Growth in bacteria
  Bacterial resistance: Ampicillin, 100 μg/mL
  Growth temperature: 37°C
  Growth strain: DH5alpha
  Copy number: High Copy
Gene/Insert
  Gene/Insert name: mir28-wt (alt name: mir28-wt pri-mRNA)
  Species: H. sapiens (human), Synthetic
  Entrez Gene: MIR28 (a.k.a. MIRN28, hsa-mir-28, miR-28)
  Promoter: CMV
  Tag / fusion protein: hsa-mir-1-1 (C terminal on insert); V5 (C terminal on backbone)
  Cloning method: Gateway Cloning
  Sequencing primers: 5′ CMV-F; 3′ TK-pA-R
Terms and licenses: Academic/Nonprofit Terms; Industry Terms: Not Available to Industry
How to cite: pcDNA3.2 mir-1-1 reporter mir28-wt was a gift from David Bartel (Addgene plasmid # 46687 ; http://n2t.net/addgene:46687 ; RRID:Addgene_46687)
