[The description below was written by a language model from this plasmid's Addgene catalogue record and pLannotate feature annotations shown in this document.]
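Description:
pcDNA3.2 mir-1-1 reporter mir28-wt is a mammalian expression plasmid made by Gateway recombination into a pcDNA3.2 V5-DEST derivative that carries a human mir-1-1 hairpin. It is designed to express a primary microRNA transcript rather than a protein. It is propagated in E. coli from a high-copy ColE1/pUC-type origin under ampicillin selection (AmpR with its bla promoter), and it also has an f1 origin. For mammalian cells, an SV40 enhancer/early promoter drives a neomycin phosphotransferase gene with an SV40 poly(A) signal, allowing G418 selection. The catalogue lists the empty backbone as about 8 kb, whereas the depositor's full sequence is about 6 kb. This difference is expected if the Gateway destination cassette was replaced by a short insert.

The payload is one transcription unit driven by the CMV immediate-early enhancer and promoter, with a T7 promoter just downstream. Between the attB1 and attB2 recombination sites lies the wild-type human mir-28 hairpin, described as partly synthetic. Immediately after attB2 comes the mir-1-1 precursor, followed by the backbone's V5 tag sequence and the HSV TK polyadenylation signal. The V5 sequence is a vector remnant, since no protein-coding insert is recorded. Because both hairpins are transcribed on the same RNA, the mir-1-1 hairpin presumably acts as an internal reference, so that mir-28 output can be normalised to a co-transcribed standard. The associated publication examined primary-sequence features that license pri-miRNA hairpins for processing. The "wt" in the name suggests this construct is the unmutated comparison for variant hairpins, though the record does not list such variants.
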