Features (pLannotate 1.2.2; 24 found; start..end, strand, type, name):
     36..80      -  misc_feature   bom (fragment): basis of mobility region from pBR322
    235..614     +  enhancer       CMV enhancer: human cytomegalovirus immediate early enhancer
    615..818     +  promoter       CMV promoter: human cytomegalovirus (CMV) immediate early promoter
    814..847     +  LTR            5' LTR (truncated) (fragment): truncated 5' long terminal repeat (LTR) from HIV-1
    863..881     +  promoter       T7 promoter: promoter for bacteriophage T7 RNA polymerase
    911..935     +  protein_bind   attB1: mutant version of attB; recombination site for the Gateway® BP reaction BP Clonase™
    982..1067    +  ncRNA          mir-28: Accession: RF00655 - microRNA mir-28
   1129..1149    -  protein_bind   attB2: mutant version of attB; core recombination site for the Gateway® BP reaction BP Clonase™
   1228..1304    +  ncRNA          mir-1: Accession: RF00103 - mir-1 microRNA precursor family
   1503..1544    +  CDS            V5 tag: epitope tag from simian virus 5
   1628..1676    +  polyA_signal   HSV TK poly(A) signal: herpes simplex virus thymidine kinase polyadenylation signal (Cole and Stacy, 1985)
   1767..1783    -  polyA_signal   bGH poly(A) signal (fragment): bovine growth hormone polyadenylation signal
   1878..2306    +  rep_origin     f1 ori (sequence partly withheld): f1 bacteriophage origin of replication; arrow indicates direction of (+) strand synthesis
   2320..2649    +  promoter       SV40 promoter: SV40 enhancer and early promoter
   2716..3507    +  CDS            neo: KKA2_KLEPN - Also known as kan, nptII. Experimental evidence at protein level: Swiss-Prot protein existence level 1. Resistance to kanamycin, neomycin, paromomycin, ribostamycin, butirosin and gentamicin B. From Klebsiella pneumoniae.
   3533..3691    +  CDS            ble (fragment): BLE_KLEPN - Experimental evidence at protein level: Swiss-Prot protein existence level 1. Binding protein with a strong affinity to the bleomycin family of antibiotics. Binds to CL990; an antimitotic-antibiotic compound. From Klebsiella pneumoniae.
   3686..3807    +  polyA_signal   SV40 poly(A) signal: SV40 polyadenylation signal
   3880..3896    -  protein_bind   lac operator: The lac repressor binds to the lac operator to inhibit transcription in E. coli. This inhibition can be relieved by adding lactose or isopropyl-β-D-thiogalactopyranoside (IPTG). lac repressor encoded by lacI
   3904..3934    -  promoter       lac promoter: promoter for the E. coli lac operon
   3949..3970    -  protein_bind   CAP binding site: CAP binding activates transcription in the presence of cAMP. E. coli catabolite activator protein
   3983..4075    -  CDS            lacI (fragment): lac repressor; lacI; The lac repressor binds to the lac operator to inhibit transcription in E. coli. This inhibition can be relieved by adding lactose or isopropyl-β-D-thiogalactopyranoside (IPTG).
   4258..4846    -  rep_origin     ori: high-copy-number ColE1/pMB1/pBR322/pUC origin of replication
   5017..5877    -  CDS            AmpR: β-lactamase; bla; confers resistance to ampicillin, carbenicillin, and related antibiotics
   5878..5982    -  promoter       AmpR promoter: bla
>Addgene plasmid #46687 | pcDNA3.2 mir-1-1 reporter mir28-wt | depositor full sequence | sequence record 117394 | pcDNA3.2 mir-1-1 reporter mir28-wt sequence 6013 bps
GACGGATCGGGAGATCTCCCGATCCCCTATGGTCGACTCTCAGTACAATCTGCTCTGATGCCGCATAGTT
AAGCCAGTATCTGCTCCCTGCTTGTGTGTTGGAGGTCGCTGAGTAGTGCGCGAGCAAAATTTAAGCTACA
ACAAGGCAAGGCTTGACCGACAATTGCATGAAGAATCTGCTTAGGGTTAGGCGTTTTGCGCTGCTTCGCG
ATGTACGGGCCAGATATACGCGTTGACATTGATTATTGACTAGTTATTAATAGTAATCAATTACGGGGTC
ATTAGTTCATAGCCCATATATGGAGTTCCGCGTTACATAACTTACGGTAAATGGCCCGCCTGGCTGACCG
CCCAACGACCCCCGCCCATTGACGTCAATAATGACGTATGTTCCCATAGTAACGCCAATAGGGACTTTCC
ATTGACGTCAATGGGTGGACTATTTACGGTAAACTGCCCACTTGGCAGTACATCAAGTGTATCATATGCC
AAGTACGCCCCCTATTGACGTCAATGACGGTAAATGGCCCGCCTGGCATTATGCCCAGTACATGACCTTA
TGGGACTTTCCTACTTGGCAGTACATCTACGTATTAGTCATCGCTATTACCATGGTGATGCGGTTTTGGC
AGTACATCAATGGGCGTGGATAGCGGTTTGACTCACGGGGATTTCCAAGTCTCCACCCCATTGACGTCAA
TGGGAGTTTGTTTTGGCACCAAAATCAACGGGACTTTCCAAAATGTCGTAACAACTCCGCCCCATTGACG
CAAATGGGCGGTAGGCGTGTACGGTGGGAGGTCTATATAAGCAGAGCTCTCTGGCTAACTAGAGAACCCA
CTGCTTACTGGCTTATCGAAATTAATACGACTCACTATAGGGAGACCCAAGCTGGCTAGTTAAGCTATCA
ACAAGTTTGTACAAAAAAGCAGGCTGGTAGACAACATGCTTGATGCTGAAGATACAAGAAAAAATTTAAA
ATGGTCCTTGCCCTCAAGGAGCTCACAGTCTATTGAGTTACCTTTCTGACTTTCCCACTAGATTGTGAGC
TCCTGGAGGGCAGGCACTTTCGTTCATCTGAAAAAGAGCTTAAATTTCAGTGTTAATCCTAGATTACAAT
CCCGCCCCCAGCTTTCTTGTACAAAGTGGTTGATCTAGAGGGCCCGCAGTGGGGTCAGCTTCTACCGGGG
CGGCGTCCCGGGGTCTTGGAACTGCATGCAGACTGCCTGCTTGGGAAACATACTTCTTTATATGCCCATA
TGGACCTGCTAAGCTATGGAATGTAAAGAAGTATGTATCTCAGGCCGGGACCTCTCTCGCCGCACTGAGG
GGCACTCCACACCACGGGGGCCGCCGCGGCCGACAGCCAGCCAGGCGGCTGTGGTGGGGGTGAGGCTGGG
GCGGCAGGCTGCCTGGGCGTTGGTGGACGGTCGTGTCCCCGCCAGCATTGTTCTGTCACTTTGCCTGTGT
CAGCAGGTGGAAGTGCTCACCAGACATTCGAAGGTAAGCCTATCCCTAACCCTCTCCTCGGTCTCGATTC
TACGCGTACCGGTTAGTAATGAGTTTAAACGGGGGAGGCTAACTGAAACACGGAAGGAGACAATACCGGA
AGGAACCCGCGCTATGACGGCAATAAAAAGACAGAATAAAACGCACGGGTGTTGGGTCGTTTGTTCATAA
ACGCGGGGTTCGGTCCCAGGGCTGGCACTCTGTCGATACCCCACCGAGACCCCATTGGGGCCAATACGCC
CGCGTTTCTTCCTTTTCCCCACCCCACCCCCCAAGTTCGGGTGAAGGCCCAGGGCTCGCAGCCAACGTCG
GGGCGGCAGGCCCTGCCATAGCAGATCTGCGCAGCTGGGGCTCTAGGGGGTATCCCC
[124 nt withheld, positions 1878-2001]
C
[32 nt withheld, positions 2003-2034]
CA
[57 nt withheld, positions 2037-2093]
A
[49 nt withheld, positions 2095-2143]
CCTTTGACGTTGGAGTCCACGTTCTTT
[37 nt withheld, positions 2171-2207]
ACCCTATCTCGGTCTATTCTTTTGATTTATAAGGGATTTTGGGGATTTCGGCCTATTGGTTAAAAAATGA
GCTGATTTAACAAAAATTTAACGCGAATTAATTCTGTGGAATGTGTGTCAGTTAGGGTGTGGAAAGTCCC
CAGGCTCCCCAGCAGGCAGAAGTATGCAAAGCATGCATCTCAATTAGTCAGCAACCAGGTGTGGAAAGTC
CCCAGGCTCCCCAGCAGGCAGAAGTATGCAAAGCATGCATCTCAATTAGTCAGCAACCATAGTCCCGCCC
CTAACTCCGCCCATCCCGCCCCTAACTCCGCCCAGTTCCGCCCATTCTCCGCCCCATGGCTGACTAATTT
TTTTTATTTATGCAGAGGCCGAGGCCGCCTCTGCCTCTGAGCTATTCCAGAAGTAGTGAGGAGGCTTTTT
TGGAGGCCTAGGCTTTTGCAAAAAGCTCCCGGGAGCTTGTATATCCATTTTCGGATCTGATCAAGAGACA
GGATGAGGATCGTTTCGCATGATTGAACAAGATGGATTGCACGCAGGTTCTCCGGCCGCTTGGGTGGAGA
GGCTATTCGGCTATGACTGGGCACAACAGACAATCGGCTGCTCTGATGCCGCCGTGTTCCGGCTGTCAGC
GCAGGGGCGCCCGGTTCTTTTTGTCAAGACCGACCTGTCCGGTGCCCTGAATGAACTGCAGGACGAGGCA
GCGCGGCTATCGTGGCTGGCCACGACGGGCGTTCCTTGCGCAGCTGTGCTCGACGTTGTCACTGAAGCGG
GAAGGGACTGGCTGCTATTGGGCGAAGTGCCGGGGCAGGATCTCCTGTCATCTCACCTTGCTCCTGCCGA
GAAAGTATCCATCATGGCTGATGCAATGCGGCGGCTGCATACGCTTGATCCGGCTACCTGCCCATTCGAC
CACCAAGCGAAACATCGCATCGAGCGAGCACGTACTCGGATGGAAGCCGGTCTTGTCGATCAGGATGATC
TGGACGAAGAGCATCAGGGGCTCGCGCCAGCCGAACTGTTCGCCAGGCTCAAGGCGCGCATGCCCGACGG
CGAGGATCTCGTCGTGACCCATGGCGATGCCTGCTTGCCGAATATCATGGTGGAAAATGGCCGCTTTTCT
GGATTCATCGACTGTGGCCGGCTGGGTGTGGCGGACCGCTATCAGGACATAGCGTTGGCTACCCGTGATA
TTGCTGAAGAGCTTGGCGGCGAATGGGCTGACCGCTTCCTCGTGCTTTACGGTATCGCCGCTCCCGATTC
GCAGCGCATCGCCTTCTATCGCCTTCTTGACGAGTTCTTCTGAGCGGGACTCTGGGGTTCGCGAAATGAC
CGACCAAGCGACGCCCAACCTGCCATCACGAGATTTCGATTCCACCGCCGCCTTCTATGAAAGGTTGGGC
TTCGGAATCGTTTTCCGGGACGCCGGCTGGATGATCCTCCAGCGCGGGGATCTCATGCTGGAGTTCTTCG
CCCACCCCAACTTGTTTATTGCAGCTTATAATGGTTACAAATAAAGCAATAGCATCACAAATTTCACAAA
TAAAGCATTTTTTTCACTGCATTCTAGTTGTGGTTTGTCCAAACTCATCAATGTATCTTATCATGTCTGT
ATACCGTCGACCTCTAGCTAGAGCTTGGCGTAATCATGGTCATAGCTGTTTCCTGTGTGAAATTGTTATC
CGCTCACAATTCCACACAACATACGAGCCGGAAGCATAAAGTGTAAAGCCTGGGGTGCCTAATGAGTGAG
CTAACTCACATTAATTGCGTTGCGCTCACTGCCCGCTTTCCAGTCGGGAAACCTGTCGTGCCAGCTGCAT
TAATGAATCGGCCAACGCGCGGGGAGAGGCGGTTTGCGTATTGGGCGCTCTTCCGCTTCCTCGCTCACTG
ACTCGCTGCGCTCGGTCGTTCGGCTGCGGCGAGCGGTATCAGCTCACTCAAAGGCGGTAATACGGTTATC
CACAGAATCAGGGGATAACGCAGGAAAGAACATGTGAGCAAAAGGCCAGCAAAAGGCCAGGAACCGTAAA
AAGGCCGCGTTGCTGGCGTTTTTCCATAGGCTCCGCCCCCCTGACGAGCATCACAAAAATCGACGCTCAA
GTCAGAGGTGGCGAAACCCGACAGGACTATAAAGATACCAGGCGTTTCCCCCTGGAAGCTCCCTCGTGCG
CTCTCCTGTTCCGACCCTGCCGCTTACCGGATACCTGTCCGCCTTTCTCCCTTCGGGAAGCGTGGCGCTT
TCTCAATGCTCACGCTGTAGGTATCTCAGTTCGGTGTAGGTCGTTCGCTCCAAGCTGGGCTGTGTGCACG
AACCCCCCGTTCAGCCCGACCGCTGCGCCTTATCCGGTAACTATCGTCTTGAGTCCAACCCGGTAAGACA
CGACTTATCGCCACTGGCAGCAGCCACTGGTAACAGGATTAGCAGAGCGAGGTATGTAGGCGGTGCTACA
GAGTTCTTGAAGTGGTGGCCTAACTACGGCTACACTAGAAGGACAGTATTTGGTATCTGCGCTCTGCTGA
AGCCAGTTACCTTCGGAAAAAGAGTTGGTAGCTCTTGATCCGGCAAACAAACCACCGCTGGTAGCGGTGG
TTTTTTTGTTTGCAAGCAGCAGATTACGCGCAGAAAAAAAGGATCTCAAGAAGATCCTTTGATCTTTTCT
ACGGGGTCTGACGCTCAGTGGAACGAAAACTCACGTTAAGGGATTTTGGTCATGAGATTATCAAAAAGGA
TCTTCACCTAGATCCTTTTAAATTAAAAATGAAGTTTTAAATCAATCTAAAGTATATATGAGTAAACTTG
GTCTGACAGTTACCAATGCTTAATCAGTGAGGCACCTATCTCAGCGATCTGTCTATTTCGTTCATCCATA
GTTGCCTGACTCCCCGTCGTGTAGATAACTACGATACGGGAGGGCTTACCATCTGGCCCCAGTGCTGCAA
TGATACCGCGAGACCCACGCTCACCGGCTCCAGATTTATCAGCAATAAACCAGCCAGCCGGAAGGGCCGA
GCGCAGAAGTGGTCCTGCAACTTTATCCGCCTCCATCCAGTCTATTAATTGTTGCCGGGAAGCTAGAGTA
AGTAGTTCGCCAGTTAATAGTTTGCGCAACGTTGTTGCCATTGCTACAGGCATCGTGGTGTCACGCTCGT
CGTTTGGTATGGCTTCATTCAGCTCCGGTTCCCAACGATCAAGGCGAGTTACATGATCCCCCATGTTGTG
CAAAAAAGCGGTTAGCTCCTTCGGTCCTCCGATCGTTGTCAGAAGTAAGTTGGCCGCAGTGTTATCACTC
ATGGTTATGGCAGCACTGCATAATTCTCTTACTGTCATGCCATCCGTAAGATGCTTTTCTGTGACTGGTG
AGTACTCAACCAAGTCATTCTGAGAATAGTGTATGCGGCGACCGAGTTGCTCTTGCCCGGCGTCAATACG
GGATAATACCGCGCCACATAGCAGAACTTTAAAAGTGCTCATCATTGGAAAACGTTCTTCGGGGCGAAAA
CTCTCAAGGATCTTACCGCTGTTGAGATCCAGTTCGATGTAACCCACTCGTGCACCCAACTGATCTTCAG
CATCTTTTACTTTCACCAGCGTTTCTGGGTGAGCAAAAACAGGAAGGCAAAATGCCGCAAAAAAGGGAAT
AAGGGCGACACGGAAATGTTGAATACTCATACTCTTCCTTTTTCAATATTATTGAAGCATTTATCAGGGT
TATTGTCTCATGAGCGGATACATATTTGAATGTATTTAGAAAAATAAACAAATAGGGGTTCCGCGCACAT
TTCCCCGAAAAGTGCCACCTGACGTC
