>Addgene plasmid #46687 | pcDNA3.2 mir-1-1 reporter mir28-wt | addgene partial sequence | sequence record 75740 | CMV-F 5'-CGCAAATGGGCGGTAGGCGTG-3'
GGCTAACTAGAGAACCCACTGCTTACTGGCTTATCGAAATTAATACGACTCACTATAGGGAGACCCAAGC
TGGCTAGTTAAGCTATCAACAAGTTTGTACAAAAAAGCAGGCTGGTAGACAACATGCTTGATGCTGAAGA
TACAAGAAAAAATTTAAAATGGTCCTTGCCCTCAAGGAGCTCACAGTCTATTGAGTTACCTTTCTGACTT
TCCCACTAGATTGTGAGCTCCTGGAGGGCAGGCACTTTCGTTCATCTGAAAAAGAGCTTAAATTTCAGTG
TTAATCCTAGATTACAATCCCGCCCCCAGCTTTCTTGTACAAAGTGGTTGATCTAGAGGGCCCGCAGTGG
GGTCAGCTTCTACCGGGGCGGCGTCCCGGGGTCTTGGAACTGCATGCAGACTGCCTGCTTGGGAAACATA
CTTCTTTATATGCCCATATGGACCTGCTAAGCTATGGAATGTAAAGAAGTATGTATCTCAGGCCGGGACC
TCTCTCGCCGCACTGAGGGGCACTCCACACCACGGGGGCCGCCGCGGCCGACAGCCAGCCAGGCGGCTGT
GGTGGGGGTGAGGCTGGGGCGGCAGGCTGCCTGGGCGTTGGTGGACGGTCGTGTCCCCGCCAGCATTGTT
CTGTCACTTTGCCTGTGTCAGCAGGTGGAAGTGCTCACCAGACATTCGAAGGTAAGCCTATCCCTAACCC
TCTCCTCGGTCTCGATTCTACGCGTACCGGTTAGTAATGAGTTTAAACGGGGGAGGCTAACTGAAACACG
GAAGGAGACAATACCGGAAGGAACCCGCGCTATGACGGCAATAAAAAGACAGAATAAAACGCACGGGTGT
TGGGTCGTTTGTTCATAAACGCGGGG
